>Addgene plasmid #236876 | NanoBRET Assay Vector, ARAF-NanoLuc | addgene full sequence | sequence record 486147 | Addgene NGS Result
TCAATATTGGCCATTAGCCATATTATTCATTGGTTATATAGCATAAATCAATATTGGCTATTGGCCATTG
CATACGTTGTATCTATATCATAATATGTACATTTATATTGGCTCATGTCCAATATGACCGCCATGTTGGC
ATTGATTATTGACTAGTTATTAATAGTAATCAATTACGGGGTCATTAGTTCATAGCCCATATATGGAGTT
CCGCGTTACATAACTTACGGTAAATGGCCCGCCTGGCTGACCGCCCAACGACCCCCGCCCATTGACGTCA
ATAATGACGTATGTTCCCATAGTAACGCCAATAGGGACTTTCCATTGACGTCAATGGGTGGAGTATTTAC
GGTAAACTGCCCACTTGGCAGTACATCAAGTGTATCATATGCCAAGTCCGCCCCCTATTGACGTCAATGA
CGGTAAATGGCCCGCCTGGCATTATGCCCAGTACATGACCTTACGGGACTTTCCTACTTGGCAGTACATC
TACGTATTAGTCATCGCTATTACCATGGTGATGCGGTTTTGGCAGTACACCAATGGGCGTGGATAGCGGT
TTGACTCACGGGGATTTCCAAGTCTCCACCCCATTGACGTCAATGGGAGTTTGTTTTGGCACCAAAATCA
ACGGGACTTTCCAAAATGTCGTAATAACCCCGCCCCGTTGACGCAAATGGGCGGTAGGCGTGTACGGTGG
GAGGTCTATATAAGCAGAGCTGGTTTAGTGAACCGTCAGATCACTAGAAGCTTTATTGCGGTAGTTTATC
ACAGTTAAATTGCTAACGCAGTCAGTGCTTCTGACACAACAGTCTCGAACTTAAGCTGCAGAAGTTGGTC
GTGAGGCACTGGGCAGGTAAGTATCAAGGTTACAAGACAGGTTTAAGGAGACCAATAGAAACTGGGCTTG
TCGAGACAGAGAAGACTCTTGCGTTTCTGATAGGCACCTATTGGTCTTACTGACATCCACTTTGCCTTTC
TCTCCACAGGTGTCCACTCCCAGTTCAATTACAGCTCTTAAGGCTAGAGTATTAATACGACTCACTATAG
GGCTAGCGATCGCCATGGAGCCACCACGGGGCCCCCCTGCCAATGGGGCCGAGCCATCCCGGGCAGTGGG
CACCGTCAAAGTATACCTGCCCAACAAGCAACGCACGGTGGTGACTGTCCGGGATGGCATGAGTGTCTAC
GACTCTCTAGACAAGGCCCTGAAGGTGCGGGGTCTAAATCAGGACTGCTGTGTGGTCTACCGACTCATCA
AGGGACGAAAGACGGTCACTGCCTGGGACACAGCCATTGCTCCCCTGGATGGCGAGGAGCTCATTGTCGA
GGTCCTTGAAGATGTCCCGCTGACCATGCACAATTTTGTACGGAAGACCTTCTTCAGCCTGGCGTTCTGT
GACTTCTGCCTTAAGTTTCTGTTCCATGGCTTCCGTTGCCAAACCTGTGGCTACAAGTTCCACCAGCATT
GTTCCTCCAAGGTCCCCACAGTCTGTGTTGACATGAGTACCAACCGCCAACAGTTCTACCACAGTGTCCA
GGATTTGTCCGGAGGCTCCAGACAGCATGAGGCTCCCTCGAACCGCCCCCTGAATGAGTTGCTAACCCCC
CAGGGTCCCAGCCCCCGCACCCAGCACTGTGACCCGGAGCACTTCCCCTTCCCTGCCCCAGCCAATGCCC
CCCTACAGCGCATCCGCTCCACGTCCACTCCCAACGTCCATATGGTCAGCACCACGGCCCCCATGGACTC
CAACCTCATCCAGCTCACTGGCCAGAGTTTCAGCACTGATGCTGCCGGTAGTAGAGGAGGTAGTGATGGA
ACCCCCCGGGGGAGCCCCAGCCCAGCCAGCGTGTCCTCGGGGAGGAAGTCCCCACATTCCAAGTCACCAG
CAGAGCAGCGCGAGCGGAAGTCCTTGGCCGATGACAAGAAGAAAGTGAAGAACCTGGGGTACCGGGACTC
AGGCTATTACTGGGAGGTACCACCCAGTGAGGTGCAGCTGCTGAAGAGGATCGGGACGGGCTCGTTTGGC
ACCGTGTTTCGAGGGCGGTGGCATGGCGATGTGGCCGTGAAGGTGCTCAAGGTGTCCCAGCCCACAGCTG
AGCAGGCCCAGGCTTTCAAGAATGAGATGCAGGTGCTCAGGAAGACGCGACATGTCAACATCTTGCTGTT
TATGGGCTTCATGACCCGGCCGGGATTTGCCATCATCACACAGTGGTGTGAGGGCTCCAGCCTCTACCAT
CACCTGCATGTGGCCGACACACGCTTCGACATGGTCCAGCTCATCGACGTGGCCCGGCAGACTGCCCAGG
GCATGGACTACCTCCATGCCAAGAACATCATCCACCGAGATCTCAAGTCTAACAACATCTTCCTACATGA
GGGGCTCACGGTGAAGATCGGTGACTTTGGCTTGGCCACAGTGAAGACTCGATGGAGCGGGGCCCAGCCC
TTGGAGCAGCCCTCAGGATCTGTGCTGTGGATGGCAGCTGAGGTGATCCGTATGCAGGACCCGAACCCCT
ACAGCTTCCAGTCAGACGTCTATGCCTACGGGGTTGTGCTCTACGAGCTTATGACTGGCTCACTGCCTTA
CAGCCACATTGGCTGCCGTGACCAGATTATCTTTATGGTGGGCCGTGGCTATCTGTCCCCGGACCTCAGC
AAAATCTCCAGCAACTGCCCCAAGGCCATGCGGCGCCTGCTGTCTGACTGCCTCAAGTTCCAGCGGGAGG
AGCGGCCCCTCTTCCCCCAGATCCTGGCCACAATTGAGCTGCTGCAACGGTCACTCCCCAAGATTGAGCG
GAGTGCCTCGGAACCCTCCTTGCACCGCACCCAGGCCGATGAGTTGCCTGCCTGCCTACTCAGCGCAGCC
CGCCTTGTGCCTGTTTCTCTCGGCTCGAGCGGCGTCTTCACACTCGAAGATTTCGTTGGGGACTGGCGAC
AGACAGCCGGCTACAACCTGGACCAAGTCCTTGAACAGGGAGGTGTGTCCAGTTTGTTTCAGAATCTCGG
GGTGTCCGTAACTCCGATCCAAAGGATTGTCCTGAGCGGTGAAAATGGGCTGAAGATCGACATCCATGTC
ATCATCCCGTATGAAGGTCTGAGCGGCGACCAAATGGGCCAGATCGAAAAAATTTTTAAGGTGGTGTACC
CTGTGGATGATCATCACTTTAAGGTGATCCTGCACTATGGCACACTGGTAATCGACGGGGTTACGCCGAA
CATGATCGACTATTTCGGACGGCCGTATGAAGGCATCGCCGTGTTCGACGGCAAAAAGATCACTGTAACA
GGGACCCTGTGGAACGGCAACAAAATTATCGACGAGCGCCTGATCAACCCCGACGGCTCCCTGCTGTTCC
GAGTAACCATCAACGGAGTGACCGGCTGGCGGCTGTGCGAACGCATTCTGGCGTAAGGCCGCGACTCTAG
AGTCGACCTGCAGGCATGCAAGCTGATCCGGCTGCTAACAAAGCCCGAAAGGAAGCTGAGTTGGCTGCTG
CCACCGCTGAGCAATAACTAGCATAACCCCTTGGGGCGGCCGCTTCGAGCAGACATGATAAGATACATTG
ATGAGTTTGGACAAACCACAACTAGAATGCAGTGAAAAAAATGCTTTATTTGTGAAATTTGTGATGCTAT
TGCTTTATTTGTAACCATTATAAGCTGCAATAAACAAGTTAACAACAACAATTGCATTCATTTTATGTTT
CAGGTTCAGGGGGAGATGTGGGAGGTTTTTTTAAGCAAGTAAAACCTCTACAAATGTGGTAAAATCGAAT
TTTAACAAAATATTAACGCTTACAATTTCCTGATGCGGTATTTTCTCCTTACGCATCTGTGCGGTATTTC
ACACCGCATACGCGGATCTGCGCAGCACCATGGCCTGAAATAACCTCTGAAAGAGGAACTTGGTTAGGTA
CCTTCTGAGGCGGAAAGAACCAGCTGTGGAATGTGTGTCAGTTAGGGTGTGGAAAGTCCCCAGGCTCCCC
AGCAGGCAGAAGTATGCAAAGCATGCATCTCAATTAGTCAGCAACCAGGTGTGGAAAGTCCCCAGGCTCC
CCAGCAGGCAGAAGTATGCAAAGCATGCATCTCAATTAGTCAGCAACCATAGTCCCGCCCCTAACTCCGC
CCATCCCGCCCCTAACTCCGCCCAGTTCCGCCCATTCTCCGCCCCATGGCTGACTAATTTTTTTTATTTA
TGCAGAGGCCGAGGCCGCCTCGGCCTCTGAGCTATTCCAGAAGTAGTGAGGAGGCTTTTTTGGAGGCCTA
GGCTTTTGCAAAAAGCTTAATTAACTGTTGACAATTAATCATCGGCATAGTATATCGGCATAGTATAATA
CGACAAGGTGAGGAACTAAACCCAGGAGGCAGATCATGATTGAACAAGATGGATTGCACGCAGGTTCTCC
GGCCGCTTGGGTGGAGAGGCTATTCGGCTATGACTGGGCACAACAGACAATCGGCTGCTCTGATGCCGCC
GTGTTCCGGCTGTCAGCGCAGGGGCGCCCGGTTCTTTTTGTCAAGACCGACCTGTCCGGTGCCCTGAATG
AACTGCAGGACGAGGCAGCGCGGCTATCGTGGCTGGCCACGACGGGCGTTCCTTGCGCAGCTGTGCTCGA
CGTTGTCACTGAAGCGGGAAGGGACTGGCTGCTATTGGGCGAAGTGCCGGGGCAGGATCTCCTGTCATCT
CACCTTGCTCCTGCCGAGAAAGTATCCATCATGGCTGATGCAATGCGGCGGCTGCATACGCTTGATCCGG
CTACCTGCCCATTCGACCACCAAGCGAAACATCGCATCGAGCGAGCACGTACTCGGATGGAAGCCGGTCT
TGTCGATCAGGATGATCTGGACGAAGAGCATCAGGGGCTCGCGCCAGCCGAACTGTTCGCCAGGCTCAAG
GCGCGCATGCCCGACGGCGAGGATCTCGTCGTGACCCATGGCGATGCCTGCTTGCCGAATATCATGGTGG
AAAATGGCCGCTTTTCTGGATTCATCGACTGTGGCCGGCTGGGTGTGGCGGACCGCTATCAGGACATAGC
GTTGGCTACCCGTGATATTGCTGAAGAGCTTGGCGGCGAATGGGCTGACCGCTTCCTCGTGCTTTACGGT
ATCGCCGCTCCCGATTCGCAGCGCATCGCCTTCTATCGCCTTCTTGACGAGTTCTTCTGAGCGGGACTCT
GGGGTTCGAAATGACCGACCAAGCGACGCCCAACCTGCCATCACGATGGCCGCAATAAAATATCTTTATT
TTCATTACATCTGTGTGTTGGTTTTTTGTGTGAATCGATAGCGATAAGGATCCTCTTTGCGCTTGCGTTT
TCCCTTGTCCAGATAGCCCAGTAGCTGACATTCATCCGGGGTCAGCACCGTTTCTGCGGACTGGCTTTCT
ACCCGGTATCAGCTCACTCAAAGGCGGTAATACGGTTATCCACAGAATCAGGGGATAACGCAGGAAAGAA
CATGTGAGCAAAAGGCCAGCAAAAGGCCAGGAACCGTAAAAAGGCCGCGTTGCTGGCGTTTTTCCATAGG
CTCCGCCCCCCTGACGAGCATCACAAAAATCGACGCTCAAGTCAGAGGTGGCGAAACCCGACAGGACTAT
AAAGATACCAGGCGTTTCCCCCTGGAAGCTCCCTCGTGCGCTCTCCTGTTCCGACCCTGCCGCTTACCGG
ATACCTGTCCGCCTTTCTCCCTTCGGGAAGCGTGGCGCTTTCTCATAGCTCACGCTGTAGGTATCTCAGT
TCGGTGTAGGTCGTTCGCTCCAAGCTGGGCTGTGTGCACGAACCCCCCGTTCAGCCCGACCGCTGCGCCT
TATCCGGTAACTATCGTCTTGAGTCCAACCCGGTAAGACACGACTTATCGCCACTGGCAGCAGCCACTGG
TAACAGGATTAGCAGAGCGAGGTATGTAGGCGGTGCTACAGAGTTCTTGAAGTGGTGGCCTAACTACGGC
TACACTAGAAGGACAGTATTTGGTATCTGCGCTCTGCTGAAGCCAGTTACCTTCGGAAAAAGAGTTGGTA
GCTCTTGATCCGGCAAACAAACCACCGCTGGTAGCGGTGGTTTTTTTGTTTGCAAGCAGCAGATTACGCG
CAGAAAAAAAGGATTTCAAGAAGATCCTTTGATCTTTTCTACGGGGTCTGACGCTCAGTGGAACGAAAAC
TCACGTTAAGGGATTTTGGTCATGAGATTATCAAAAAGGATCTTCACCTAGATCCTTTTATAGTCCGGAA
ATACAGGAACGCACGCTGGATGGCCCTTCGCTGGGATGGTGAAACCATGAAAAATGGCAGCTTCAGTGGA
TTAAGTGGGGGTAATGTGGCCTGTACCCTCTGGTTGCATAGGTATTCATACGGTTAAAATTTATCAGGCG
CGATTGCGGCAGTTTTTCGGGTGGTTTGTTGCCATTTTTACCTGTCTGCTGCCGTGATCGCGCTGAACGC
GTTTTAGCGGTGCGTACAATTAAGGGATTATGGTAAATCCACTTACTGTCTGCCCTCGTAGCCATCGAGA
TAAACCGCAGTACTCCGGCCACGATGCGTCCGGCGTAGAGGATCGAGATCT
Features (pLannotate 1.2.2; 20 found; start..end, strand, type, name):
    140..517     +  enhancer       CMV enhancer: human cytomegalovirus immediate early enhancer
    519..718     +  promoter       CMV promoter: human cytomegalovirus (CMV) immediate early promoter
    857..989     +  intron         chimeric intron: chimera between introns from human β-globin and immunoglobulin heavy chain genes
   1033..1051    +  promoter       T7 promoter: promoter for bacteriophage T7 RNA polymerase
   1065..2882    +  CDS            ARAF: ARAF_HUMAN - Also known as ARAF1, PKS, PKS2. Experimental evidence at protein level: Swiss-Prot protein existence level 1. [Isoform 2]: Serves as a positive regulator of myogenic differentiation by inducing cell cycle arrest, the expression of myogenin and other muscle-specific proteins, and myotube formation. From Homo sapiens (Human).
   2904..3416    +  CDS            Nluc: NanoLuc® luciferase human codon-optimized
   3425..3454    +  misc_feature   MCS (fragment): pUC18/19 multiple cloning site
   3461..3510    +  CDS            SET1 (fragment): solubility-enhancement tag derived from T7 phage gene 10B
   3518..3537    +  terminator     T7 terminator (fragment): transcription terminator for bacteriophage T7 RNA polymerase
   3559..3680    -  polyA_signal   SV40 poly(A) signal: SV40 polyadenylation signal
   3703..3771    -  CDS            large T antigen (fragment): large T antigen from SV40 (simian virus 40)
   3776..3808    +  rep_origin     M13 ori (fragment): M13 bacteriophage origin of replication; arrow indicates direction of (+) strand synthesis
   3809..3860    -  misc_feature   bom (fragment): basis of mobility region from pBR322
   3925..4282    +  promoter       SV40 promoter: SV40 enhancer and early promoter
   4297..4344    +  promoter       EM7 promoter: synthetic bacterial promoter&nbsp
   4376..5167    +  CDS            neo: KKA2_KLEPN - Also known as kan, nptII. Experimental evidence at protein level: Swiss-Prot protein existence level 1. Resistance to kanamycin, neomycin, paromomycin, ribostamycin, butirosin and gentamicin B. From Klebsiella pneumoniae.
   5234..5282    +  polyA_signal   poly(A) signal: synthetic polyadenylation signal
   5303..5392    -  CDS            tnpA (fragment): TN5P_ECOLX - Also known as tnp. Experimental evidence at protein level: Swiss-Prot protein existence level 1. Mediates transposition of transposon Tn5 by a 'cut and paste' mechanism. First, the monomeric transposase binds the 19 bp inverted DNA repeats flanking the transposon. Then, dimerization of the DNA- bound transposase creates a synaptic DNA complex. After nicking of the first DNA strand, excision of the transposon proceeds through a series of intermediates. The transposase then mediates the insertion of the transposon at a new site by strand transfer. The activity of the wild- type tran
   5521..6109    -  rep_origin     ori: high-copy-number ColE1/pMB1/pBR322/pUC origin of replication
   6225..6508    +  misc_feature   cer region: ColE1-derived recombination site that helps to maintain plasmids as monomers
