[The description below was written by a language model from this plasmid's Addgene catalogue record and pLannotate feature annotations shown in this document.]
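Description:
NanoBRET Assay Vector, ARAF-NanoLuc is a 6.5 kb mammalian expression plasmid built on the pFC223C NanoLuc CMV-Neo BiBRET-Balanced backbone. It expresses full-length, unmutated human ARAF, a RAF-family serine/threonine kinase, fused at its C terminus to NanoLuc luciferase. Transcription is driven by the human cytomegalovirus immediate-early enhancer and promoter, followed by a chimeric β-globin/immunoglobulin intron that generally improves mRNA processing and expression. A T7 promoter sits just upstream of the ARAF coding sequence and would allow in vitro transcription of the fusion. The human codon-optimised NanoLuc coding sequence lies a short linker distance downstream of ARAF, and an SV40 polyadenylation signal is annotated downstream of the cassette.

A single neomycin phosphotransferase gene provides selection in both hosts. It is placed behind tandem SV40 early and bacterial EM7 promoters and ends with a synthetic poly(A) signal, so it confers G418 resistance in mammalian cells and kanamycin resistance in E. coli. The plasmid replicates from a high-copy ColE1/pUC-type origin, and a ColE1 cer site helps resolve multimers and keep the plasmid monomeric. Several short annotated fragments (MCS, T7 terminator, SET1, large T antigen, M13 ori, bom, tnpA) appear to be backbone remnants or partial matches rather than functional elements.

As its name indicates, the construct is intended for NanoBRET assays. In these, the NanoLuc-tagged protein acts as the bioluminescent energy donor in live cells, and energy transfer to a fluorescent acceptor reports proximity to it. The record does not state which acceptor, tracer or partner is used with ARAF.
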