Addgene plasmid #236876: NanoBRET Assay Vector, ARAF-NanoLuc
Purpose: Express ARAF-NanoLuc(R) in Mammalian Cells under a CMV promoter
Depositing lab: Promega Corporation.
Backbone
  Vector backbone: pFC223C NanoLuc(R) CMV-Neo BiBRET-Balanced Vector
  Vector type: Mammalian Expression
  Selectable markers: Neomycin (select with G418)
Growth in bacteria
  Bacterial resistance: Kanamycin, 50 μg/mL
  Growth temperature: 37°C
  Growth strain: DH5alpha
  Copy number: High Copy
Gene/Insert
  Gene/Insert name: ARAF
  Species: H. sapiens (human)
  Mutation: None
  Entrez Gene: ARAF (a.k.a. A-RAF, ARAF1, PKS2, RAFA1)
  Promoter: CMV
  Tag / fusion protein: NanoLuc (R) (C terminal on backbone)
  Cloning method: Other
Terms and licenses: Academic/Nonprofit Terms; Industry Terms
How to cite: NanoBRET Assay Vector, ARAF-NanoLuc was a gift from Promega Corporation (Addgene plasmid # 236876 ; http://n2t.net/addgene:236876 ; RRID:Addgene_236876)
